>Addgene plasmid #146524 | pAc5.1B-EGFP-DmCCR4_1-166_H | depositor full sequence | sequence record 288970 | Full Sequence
CTTCAAGGAATTAATTCTATATTCTAAAAACACAAATGATACTTCTAAAAAAAATCATGAATGGCATCAA
CTCTGAATCAAATCTTTGCAGATGCACCTACTTCTCATTTCCACTGTCACATCATTTTTCCAGATCTCGC
TGCCTGTTATGTGGCCCACAAACCAAGACACGTTTTATGGCCATTAAAGCTGGCTGATCGTCGCCAAACA
CCAAATACATATCAATATGTACATTCGAGAAAGAAGCGATCAAAGAAGCGTCTTCGGGCGAGTAGGAGAA
TGCGGAGGAGAAGGAGAACGAGCTGATCTAGTATCTCTCCACAATCCAATGCCAACTGACCAACTGGCCA
TATTCGGAGCAATTTGAAGCCAATTTCCATCGCCTGGCGATCGCTCCATTCTTGGCTATATGTTTTTCAC
CGTTCCCGGGGCCATTTTCAAAGACTCGTCGGTAAGATAAGATTGTGTCACTCGCTGTCTCTCTTCATTT
GTCGAAGAATGCTGAGGAATTTCGCGATGACGTCGGCGAGTATTTTGAAGAATGAGAATAATTTGTATTT
ATACGAAAATCAGTTAGTGGAATTTTCTACAAAAACATGTTATCTATAGATAATTTTGTTGCAAAATATG
TTGACTATGACAAAGATTGTATGTATATACCTTTAATGTATTCTCATTTTCTTATGTATTTATAATGGCA
ATGATGATACTGATGATATTTTAAGATGATGCCAGACCACAGGCTGATTTCTGCGTCTTTTGCCGAACGC
AGTGCATGTGCGGTTGTTGTTTTTTGGAATAGTTTCAATTTTCGGACTGTCCGCTTTGATTTCAGTTTCT
TGGCTTATTCAAAAAGCAAAGTAAAGCCAAAAAAGCGAGATGGCAATACCAAATGCGGCAAAACGGTAGT
GGAAGGAAAGGGGTGCGGGGCAGCGGAAGGAAGGGTGGGGCGGGGCGTGGCGGGGTCTGTGGCTGGGCGC
GACGTCACCGACGTTGGAGCCACTCCTTTGACCATGTGTGCGTGTGTGTATTATTCGTGTCTCGCCACTC
GCCGGTTGTTTTTTTCTTTTTATCTCGCTCTCTCTAGCGCCATCTCGTACGCATGCTCAACGCACCGCAT
GTTGCCGTGTCCTTTATGCGTCATTTTGGCTCGAAATAGGCAATTATTTAAACAAAGATTAGTCAACGAA
AACGCTAAAATAAATAAGTCTACAATATGGTTACTTATTGCCATGTGTGTGCAGCCAACGATAGCAACAA
AAGCAACAACACAGTGGCTTTCCCTCTTTCACTTTTTGTTTGCAAGCGCGTGCGAGCAAGACGGCACGAC
CGGCAAACGCAATTACGCTGACAAAGAGCAGACGAAGTTTTGGCCGAAAAACATCAAGGCGCCTGATACG
AATGCATTTGCAATAACAATTGCGATATTTAATATTGTTTATGAAGCTGTTTGACTTCAAAACACACAAA
AAAAAAAATAAAACAAATTATTTGAAAGAGAATTAGGAATCGGACAGCTTATCGTTACGGGCTAACAGCA
CACCGAGACGAAATAGCTTACCTGACGTCACAGCCTCTGGAAGAACTGCCGCCAAGCAGAGAGAGAGAGA
AAAAGAGGGAGAGCAGCTTAGACCGCATGTGCTTGTGTGTGAGGCGTCTCTCTCTTCGTCTCCTGTTTGC
GCAAACGCATAGACTGCACTGAGAAAATCGATTACCTATTTTTTATGAATGAATATTTGCACTATTACTA
TTCAAAACTATTAAGATAGCAATCACATTCAATAGCCAAATACTATACCACCTGAGCGATGCAACGAAAT
GATCAATTTGAGCAAAAATGCTGCATATTTAGGACGGCATCATTATAGAAATGCTTCTTGCTGTGTACTT
TTCTCTCGTCTGGCAGCTGTTTCGCCGTTATTGTTAAAACCGGCTTAAGTTAGGTGTGTTTTCTACGACT
AGTGATGCCCCTACTAGAAGATGTGTGTTGCACAAATGTCCCTGAATAACCAATTTGAAGTGCAGATAGC
AGTAAACGTAAGCTAATATGAATATTATTTAACTGTAATGTTTTAATATCGCTGGACATTACTAATAAAC
CCACTATAAACACATGTACATATGTATGTTTTGGCATACAATGAGTAGTTGGGGAAAAAATGTGTAAAAG
CACCGTGACCATCACAGCATAAAGATAACCAGCTGAAGTATCGAATATGAGTAACCCCCAAATTGAATCA
CATGCCGCAACTGATAGGACCCATGGAAGTACACTCTTCATGGCGATATACAAGACACACACAAGCACGA
ACACCCAGTTGCGGAGGAAATTCTCCGTAAATGAAAACCCAATCGGCGAACAATTCATACCCATATATGG
TAAAAGTTTTGAACGCGACTTGAGAGCGGAGAGCATTGCGGCTGATAAGGTTTTAGCGCTAAGCGGGCTT
TATAAAACGGGCTGCGGGACCAGTTTTCATATCACTACCGTTTGAGTTCTTGTGCTGTGTGGATACTCCT
CCCGACACAAAGCCGCTCCATCAGCCAGCAGTCGTCTAATCCAGAGACCCCGGATCGGGGTACCAACATG
GTGAGCAAGGGCGAGGAGCTGTTCACCGGGGTGGTGCCCATCCTGGTCGAGCTGGACGGCGACGTAAACG
GCCACAAGTTCAGCGTGTCCGGCGAGGGCGAGGGCGATGCCACCTACGGCAAGCTGACCCTGAAGTTCAT
CTGCACCACCGGCAAGCTGCCCGTGCCCTGGCCCACCCTCGTGACCACCCTGACCTACGGCGTGCAGTGC
TTCAGCCGCTACCCCGACCACATGAAGCAGCACGACTTCTTCAAGTCCGCCATGCCCGAAGGCTACGTCC
AGGAGCGCACCATCTTCTTCAAGGACGACGGCAACTACAAGACCCGCGCCGAGGTGAAGTTCGAGGGCGA
CACCCTGGTGAACCGCATCGAGCTGAAGGGCATCGACTTCAAGGAGGACGGCAACATCCTGGGGCACAAG
CTGGAGTACAACTACAACAGCCACAACGTCTATATCATGGCCGACAAGCAGAAGAACGGCATCAAGGTGA
ACTTCAAGATCCGCCACAACATCGAGGACGGCAGCGTGCAGCTCGCCGACCACTACCAGCAGAACACCCC
CATCGGCGACGGCCCCGTGCTGCTGCCCGACAACCACTACCTGAGCACCCAGTCCGCCCTGAGCAAAGAC
CCCAACGAGAAGCGCGATCACATGGTCCTGCTGGAGTTCGTGACCGCCGCCGGGATCACTCTCGGCATGG
ACGAGCTGTACAAGCCAAGCTTGAATTCTATGAAAGGCAATCATTATAAAATGTCTCGTAACAAAGACAA
ATACGACAGCGCCAATCGGCGGCAGCAGATCTTTCTGTCGCAGGAGGACATAGCTGCGGGCAAGAAGACG
AACTGGAGTGGCCTAGAGATTACTGGCTGCGTCCGCAATATCAGCCCGTCGCTGTGGGAATTTGAGCATC
TAACCGCCCTCTACCTGAACGACAACCAGCTGCTGCGATTGCCCGCAGACGTTGGCATGCTGACCAGCCT
CCGAACTTTGGACCTGTCCAGCAATAAGCTAAGAAGTCTTCCCGCAGAGCTCGGCGAGCTCATCCAGTTG
CGGGAACTGTTGCTGAACAACAACTTTCTGCGCGTACTGCCTTACGAGATCGGCAAGCTGTTCCACCTCG
TCATACTCGGCCTCATGGGCAATCCGCTGCAAAAGGAGTTCATGAACATCTACAACGAACCGAACGGCAC
GCAGAAACTGCTCACCTACATGCTGGACAACTTGTCATAAGCGGCCGCTCGAGTCTAGAGGGCCCGCGGT
TCGAAGGTAAGCCTATCCCTAACCCTCTCCTCGGTCTCGATTCTACGCGTACCGGTCATCATCACCATCA
CCATTGAGTTTAAACCCGCTGATCAGCCTCGACTGTGCCTTCTAAGGCCTGAGCTCGCTGATCAGCCTCG
ATCGAGGATCCAGACATGATAAGATACATTGATGAGTTTGGACAAACCACAACTAGAATGCAGTGAAAAA
AATGCTTTATTTGTGAAATTTGTGATGCTATTGCTTTATTTGTAACCATTATAAGCTGCAATAAACAAGT
TAACAACAACAATTGCATTCATTTTATGTTTCAGGTTCAGGGGGAGGTGTGGGAGGTTTTTTAAAGCAAG
TAAAACCTCTACAAATGTGGTATGGCTGATTATGATCAGTCGACCGATGCCCTTGAGAGCCTTCAACCCA
GTCAGCTCCTTCCGGTGGGCGCGGGGCATGACTATCGTCGCCGCACTTATGACTGTCTTCTTTATCATGC
AACTCGTAGGACAGGTGCCGGCAGCGCTCTGGGTCATTTTCGGCGAGGACCGCTTTCGCTGGAGCGCGAC
GATGATCGGCCTGTCGCTTGCGGTATTCGGAATCTTGCACGCCCTCGCTCAAGCCTTCGTCACTGGTCCC
GCCACCAAACGTTTCGGCGAGAAGCAGGCCATTATCGCCGGCATGGCGGCCGACGCGCTGGGCTACGTCT
TGCTGGCGTTCGCGACGCGAGGCTGGATGGCCTTCCCCATTATGATTCTTCTCGCTTCCGGCGGCATCGG
GATGCCCGCGTTGCAGGCCATGCTGTCCAGGCAGGTAGATGACGACCATCAGGGACAGCTTCAAGGATCG
CTCGCGGCTCTTACCAGCCAGCAAAAGGCCAGGAACCGTAAAAAGGCCGCGTTGCTGGCGTTTTTCCATA
GGCTCCGCCCCCCTGACGAGCATCACAAAAATCGACGCTCAAGTCAGAGGTGGCGAAACCCGACAGGACT
ATAAAGATACCAGGCGTTTCCCCCTGGAAGCTCCCTCGTGCGCTCTCCTGTTCCGACCCTGCCGCTTACC
GGATACCTGTCCGCCTTTCTCCCTTCGGGAAGCGTGGCGCTTTCTCAATGCTCACGCTGTAGGTATCTCA
GTTCGGTGTAGGTCGTTCGCTCCAAGCTGGGCTGTGTGCACGAACCCCCCGTTCAGCCCGACCGCTGCGC
CTTATCCGGTAACTATCGTCTTGAGTCCAACCCGGTAAGACACGACTTATCGCCACTGGCAGCAGCCACT
GGTAACAGGATTAGCAGAGCGAGGTATGTAGGCGGTGCTACAGAGTTCTTGAAGTGGTGGCCTAACTACG
GCTACACTAGAAGGACAGTATTTGGTATCTGCGCTCTGCTGAAGCCAGTTACCTTCGGAAAAAGAGTTGG
TAGCTCTTGATCCGGCAAACAAACCACCGCTGGTAGCGGTGGTTTTTTTGTTTGCAAGCAGCAGATTACG
CGCAGAAAAAAAGGATCTCAAGAAGATCCTTTGATCTTTTCTACGGGGTCTGACGCTCAGTGGAACGAAA
ACTCACGTTAAGGGATTTTGGTCATGAGATTATCAAAAAGGATCTTCACCTAGATCCTTTTAAATTAAAA
ATGAAGTTTTAAATCAATCTAAAGTATATATGAGTAAACTTGGTCTGACAGTTACCAATGCTTAATCAGT
GAGGCACCTATCTCAGCGATCTGTCTATTTCGTTCATCCATAGTTGCCTGACTCCCCGTCGTGTAGATAA
CTACGATACGGGAGGGCTTACCATCTGGCCCCAGTGCTGCAATGATACCGCGAGACCCACGCTCACCGGC
TCCAGATTTATCAGCAATAAACCAGCCAGCCGGAAGGGCCGAGCGCAGAAGTGGTCCTGCAACTTTATCC
GCCTCCATCCAGTCTATTAATTGTTGCCGGGAAGCTAGAGTAAGTAGTTCGCCAGTTAATAGTTTGCGCA
ACGTTGTTGCCATTGCTGCAGGCATCGTGGTGTCACGCTCGTCGTTTGGTATGGCTTCATTCAGCTCCGG
TTCCCAACGATCAAGGCGAGTTACATGATCCCCCATGTTGTGCAAAAAAGCGGTTAGCTCCTTCGGTCCT
CCGATCGTTGTCAGAAGTAAGTTGGCCGCAGTGTTATCACTCATGGTTATGGCAGCACTGCATAATTCTC
TTACTGTCATGCCATCCGTAAGATGCTTTTCTGTGACTGGTGAGTACTCAACCAAGTCATTCTGAGAATA
GTGTATGCGGCGACCGAGTTGCTCTTGCCCGGCGTCAACACGGGATAATACCGCGCCACATAGCAGAACT
TTAAAAGTGCTCATCATTGGAAAACGTTCTTCGGGGCGAAAACTCTCAAGGATCTTACCGCTGTTGAGAT
CCAGTTCGATGTAACCCACTCGTGCACCCAACTGATCTTCAGCATCTTTTACTTTCACCAGCGTTTCTGG
GTGAGCAAAAACAGGAAGGCAAAATGCCGCAAAAAAGGGAATAAGGGCGACACGGAAATGTTGAATACTC
ATACTCTTCCTTTTTCAATATTATTGAAGCATTTATCAGGGTTATTGTCTCATGAGCGGATACATATTTG
AATGTATTTAGAAAAATAAACAAATAGGGGTTCCGCGCACATTTCCCCGAAAAGTGCCACCTGACGTCTA
AGAAACCATTATTATCATGACATTAACCTATAAAAATAGGCGTATCACGAGGCCCTTTCGT
Features (pLannotate 1.2.2; 10 found; start..end, strand, type, name):
     56..2568    +  promoter       Ac5 promoter: Drosophila melanogaster actin 5C promoter
   2588..3304    +  CDS            EGFP: EGFP is a basic (constitutively fluorescent) green fluorescent protein published in 1996, derived from Aequorea victoria. It is reported to be a rapidly-maturing weak dimer with moderate acid sensitivity.
   3353..3835    +  CDS            CNOT6 (fragment): CNOT6_HUMAN - Also known as CCR4, CCR4a, KIAA1194. Experimental evidence at protein level: Swiss-Prot protein existence level 1. Poly(A) nuclease with 3'-5' RNase activity. Catalytic component of the CCR4-NOT complex which is one of the major cellular mRNA deadenylases and is linked to various cellular processes including bulk mRNA degradation, miRNA-mediated repression, translational repression during translational initiation and general transcription regulation. Additional complex functions may be a consequence of its influence on mRNA expression. Involved in mRNA decay mediated by the major
   3856..3897    +  CDS            V5 tag: epitope tag from simian virus 5
   3997..4131    -  polyA_signal   SV40 poly(A) signal: SV40 polyadenylation signal
   4154..4238    -  CDS            large T antigen (fragment): large T antigen from SV40 (simian virus 40)
   4239..4709    +  CDS            TcR (fragment): tetracycline efflux protein; tet; confers resistance to tetracycline
   4753..5341    -  rep_origin     ori: high-copy-number ColE1/pMB1/pBR322/pUC origin of replication
   5512..6372    -  CDS            AmpR: β-lactamase; bla; confers resistance to ampicillin, carbenicillin, and related antibiotics
   6373..6477    -  promoter       AmpR promoter: bla
