[The description below was written by a language model from this plasmid's Addgene catalogue record and pLannotate feature annotations shown in this document.]
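Description:
pAc5.1B-EGFP-DmCCR4_1-166_H is a 6,571-nt insect expression plasmid that produces an EGFP-tagged N-terminal fragment of Drosophila melanogaster CCR4 (the product of the twin gene, CG31137). The catalogue entry lists the backbone as unknown, although the name and the annotated parts point to a pAc5.1-type vector. In bacteria it is maintained through a ColE1/pUC-family origin and selected with ampicillin via the β-lactamase gene and its own promoter. The record describes it as low copy, although this origin type is usually annotated as high copy. A short tetracycline-resistance fragment and a piece of SV40 large T antigen are also annotated, and these appear to be non-functional backbone remnants.

Expression is driven by the Drosophila actin 5C promoter, a strong constitutive promoter commonly used in cultured fly cells. It is followed by the EGFP coding sequence and then by the insert encoding residues 1–166 of DmCCR4. The annotation software labels this insert as a fragment of human CNOT6, which reflects homology to the human CCR4 orthologue rather than a human origin. The depositor reports one silent mutation relative to the NCBI reference sequence. A V5 epitope tag sequence lies downstream of the insert, but the record does not state whether it is translated in frame with the fusion or preceded by a stop codon. An SV40 polyadenylation signal follows the cassette.

CCR4 is a catalytic deadenylase subunit of the CCR4-NOT complex. The associated publication concerns the modular architecture of that complex, so a truncated, GFP-tagged fragment like this one is suited to mapping interactions or localization in insect cells. The record itself states the purpose only as insect expression of the fragment.
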