Addgene plasmid #146524: pAc5.1B-EGFP-DmCCR4_1-166_H
Purpose: Insect Expression of DmCCR4_1-166
Depositing lab: Elisa Izaurralde. Depositing organization: Max Planck Institute for Developmental Biology. Publication: NOT10 and C2orf29/NOT11 form a conserved module of the CCR4-NOT complex that docks onto the NOT1 N-terminal domain. Bawankar P, Loh B, Wohlbold L, Schmidt S, Izaurralde E. RNA Biol. 2013 Feb;10(2):228-44. doi: 10.4161/rna.23018. Epub 2013 Jan 9. PubMed 23303381.
Backbone
  Vector backbone: Unknown
  Vector type: Insect Expression
Growth in bacteria
  Bacterial resistance: Ampicillin, 100 μg/mL
  Growth temperature: 37°C
  Growth strain: DH5alpha
  Copy number: Low Copy
Gene/Insert
  Gene/Insert name: DmCCR4_1-166 (alt names: twin; CG31137)
  Species: D. melanogaster (fly)
  Mutation: 1 silent mutation compared to the sequence given by NCBI: NM_170129.2
  Entrez Gene: twin (a.k.a. Dmel_CG31137, BEST:GH20274, CCR4, CG17741, CG31137, CG5534, CT39331, Ccr4, Dmel\CG31137, Twin, ccr4, twn)
  Cloning method: Unknown
Terms and licenses: Academic/Nonprofit Terms; Industry Terms: Not Available to Industry
Depositor comments: Plasmids from this collection were made available to the research community and donated after the lab closed. Please note that the sequence provided by the depositing laboratory may be theoretical/predicted or based on Sanger sequencing results. There may be discrepancies between sequencing results obtained by Addgene and the depositor sequence. If an Addgene verified sequence is not available, please contact before placing your order to request that our lab fully sequence the plasmid.
How to cite: pAc5.1B-EGFP-DmCCR4_1-166_H was a gift from Elisa Izaurralde (Addgene plasmid # 146524 ; http://n2t.net/addgene:146524 ; RRID:Addgene_146524)
